Addgene plasmid #123876: MTK7_009
Purpose: Encodes the 5' 500 bp cRosa26 locus homology arm as a type 7 part to be used in the MTK system
Depositing lab: Hana El-Samad. Depositing organization: University of California, San Francisco (UCSF). Publication: A Toolkit for Rapid Modular Construction of Biological Circuits in Mammalian Cells. Fonseca JP, Bonny AR, Kumar GR, Ng AH, Town J, Wu QC, Aslankoohi E, Chen SY, Dods G, Harrigan P, Osimiri LC, Kistler AL, El-Samad H. ACS Synth Biol. 2019 Nov 15;8(11):2593-2606. doi: 10.1021/acssynbio.9b00322. Epub 2019 Nov 5. PubMed 31686495.
Backbone
  Vector backbone: MTK0_027
  Vector type: Mammalian Expression
Growth in bacteria
  Bacterial resistance: Chloramphenicol, 25 μg/mL
  Growth temperature: 37°C
  Growth strain: DH5alpha
  Copy number: Unknown
Gene/Insert
  Gene/Insert name: RA_cROSA
  Species: Synthetic
  Cloning method: Restriction Enzyme; 5′ cloning site unknown (unknown if destroyed); 3′ cloning site unknown (unknown if destroyed)
Terms and licenses: Academic/Nonprofit Terms; Industry Terms: Not Available to Industry
Depositor comments: Type 7 parts can be components of the destination backbone such as locus upstream homology arms, resistance cassette, recognition sites, and nuclear marker in the MTK Please visit https://www.biorxiv.org/content/10.1101/506188v2 for BioRxiv preprint
How to cite: MTK7_009 was a gift from Hana El-Samad (Addgene plasmid # 123876 ; http://n2t.net/addgene:123876 ; RRID:Addgene_123876)
