[The description below was written by a language model from this plasmid's Addgene catalogue record and pLannotate feature annotations shown in this document.]
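Description:
MTK7_009 is a small (about 2.3 kb) part-storage plasmid from the Mammalian Toolkit (MTK), a modular hierarchical cloning system for assembling genetic circuits for mammalian cells. It is built on the MTK0_027 part-entry backbone and, although catalogued as a mammalian expression vector, it carries no mammalian promoter, coding sequence or reporter of its own. It is propagated in E. coli through a high-copy ColE1/pUC-type origin and selected with chloramphenicol. Resistance comes from a cat (chloramphenicol acetyltransferase) gene driven by its native cat promoter and followed by a lambda t0 terminator. A very short lacZα fragment next to the terminator appears to be a backbone remnant rather than a functional screening marker.

The payload is a synthetic insert named RA_cROSA, described as a 500 bp homology arm for the cRosa26 locus and formatted as a type 7 part. The stated purpose calls it the 5' arm, whereas the "RA" in the insert name might suggest otherwise; the record does not resolve this. The automated annotation does not label the arm, but the unannotated stretch between the origin and the lacZα fragment is the likely place for it. The record also does not state which species' Rosa26 locus "cRosa26" refers to, nor the cloning sites used.

In the MTK scheme, type 7 parts supply destination-backbone components such as locus homology arms, resistance cassettes, recognition sites and nuclear markers. This plasmid is therefore meant to be combined with other toolkit parts, including a partner homology arm, to build destination vectors for integrating transcription units or multi-gene circuits at the Rosa26 safe-harbour locus by homology-directed integration.
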