Features (pLannotate 1.2.2; 5 found; start..end, strand, type, name):
     77..665     +  rep_origin     ori: high-copy-number ColE1/pMB1/pBR322/pUC origin of replication
   1363..1382    -  CDS            lacZα (fragment): LacZα fragment of β-galactosidase; lacZ fragment
   1400..1434    -  terminator     lambda t0 terminator: minimal transcription terminator from phage lambda (Scholtissek and Grosse, 1987)
   1508..2164    -  CDS            cat: CAT_ECOLX - Experimental evidence at protein level: Swiss-Prot protein existence level 1. This enzyme is an effector of chloramphenicol resistance in bacteria. From Escherichia coli. This protein is used as a marker in many commonly used cloning vectors, such as pACYC184.
   2165..2262    -  promoter       cat promoter: promoter of the E. coli cat gene encoding chloramphenicol acetyltransferase
>Addgene plasmid #123876 | MTK7_009 | addgene full sequence | sequence record 249972 | Addgene NGS Result
TCATGACCAAAATCCCTTAACGTGAGTTTTCGTTCCACTGAGCGTCAGACCCCGTAGAAAAGATCAAAGG
ATCTTCTTGAGATCCTTTTTTTCTGCGCGTAATCTGCTGCTTGCAAACAAAAAAACCACCGCTACCAGCG
GTGGTTTGTTTGCCGGATCAAGAGCTACCAACTCTTTTTCCGAAGGTAACTGGCTTCAGCAGAGCGCAGA
TACCAAATACTGTTCTTCTAGTGTAGCCGTAGTTAGGCCACCACTTCAAGAACTCTGTAGCACCGCCTAC
ATACCTCGCTCTGCTAATCCTGTTACCAGTGGCTGCTGCCAGTGGCGATAAGTCGTGTCTTACCGGGTTG
GACTCAAGACGATAGTTACCGGATAAGGCGCAGCGGTCGGGCTGAACGGGGGGTTCGTGCACACAGCCCA
GCTTGGAGCGAACGACCTACACCGAACTGAGATACCTACAGCGTGAGCTATGAGAAAGCGCCACGCTTCC
CGAAGGGAGAAAGGCGGACAGGTATCCGGTAAGCGGCAGGGTCGGAACAGGAGAGCGCACGAGGGAGCTT
CCAGGGGGAAACGCCTGGTATCTTTATAGTCCTGTCGGGTTTCGCCACCTCTGACTTGAGCGTCGATTTT
TGTGATGCTCGTCAGGGGGGCGGAGCCTATGGAAAAACGCCAGCAACGCGGCCTTTTTACGGTTCCTGGC
CTTTTGCTGGCCTTTTGCTCACATGTTCTTTCCTGCGTTATCCCCTGATTCTGTGGATAACCGTAGTCGG
TCTCAGAGTAGATCGCGGGGGAGGGAGGGATTCTTCTAGGCCCAGGGCGGTCCTTAGGAGACAGGAGGCA
GCCGAGAACTCCCATAAAGGTATTGCGGCACTCCCCTCCCCCTACCGAGAAGGGTGCGGCCTTCTCTCCG
CCTCCTCCACTGCAGATCCCTCAGGATTGCAGCTCGCGCCGATTTTCAGAGATCACGCACCTCCCTCCCA
CAAACCAGCAGGACCGACCCCCGCTCCTCCCCCCACCTCCGCGAGTCCGCGAGCGGATCCAGCTCATCTC
GTCCTTCAGGCGGCGGACGCCCGGGACGGAGCCGCGGTCGCCGCCACCCAGAAGCCTCGACCCAGCAGTC
CGCCTCCGCCTCCGCCTCCGCCTCTAGTGCGTGCGCAGGGGCGCGGGGCCAGACACTGCGGCGCGGGGCC
TCGGGAAGGACCGTACCAACGACCGCCTCCCTGCCCCTCCGCCCCCTCTGCTGACCCGCTCAGTGGTTTC
GCTCAATTGGGACCCGAGCCAATGGCAAGGGGCCGTTCCCCGGCTTCAGCAGCCAATCAGGTGCCGAAGC
CACACGGGCGGCGGGTAACCCTACTCCCCGCGAGGGTTTTCCCAGTCACGACCCGATGAGACCAGACCAA
TAAAAAACGCCCGGCGGCAACCGAGCGTTCTGAACAAATCCAGATGGAGTTCTGAGGTCATTACTGGATC
TATCAACAGGAGTCCAAGCGAGCTCGATATCAAATTACGCCCCGCCCTGCCACTCATCGCAGTACTGTTG
TAATTCATTAAGCATTCTGCCGACATGGAAGCCATCACAAACGGCATGATGAACCTGAATCGCCAGCGGC
ATCAGCACCTTGTCGCCTTGCGTATAATATTTGCCCATGGTGAAAACGGGGGCGAAGAAGTTGTCCATAT
TGGCCACGTTTAAATCAAAACTGGTGAAACTCACCCAGGGATTGGCTGAAACGAAAAACATATTCTCAAT
AAACCCTTTAGGGAAATAGGCCAGGTTTTCACCGTAACACGCCACATCTTGCGAATATATGTGTAGAAAC
TGCCGGAAATCGTCGTGGTATTCACTCCAGAGCGATGAAAACGTTTCAGTTTGCTCATGGAAAACGGTGT
AACAAGGGTGAACACTATCCCATATCACCAGCTCACCGTCTTTCATTGCCATACGAAATTCCGGATGAGC
ATTCATCAGGCGGGCAAGAATGTGAATAAAGGCCGGATAAAACTTGTGCTTATTTTTCTTTACGGTCTTT
AAAAAGGCCGTAATATCCAGCTGAACGGTCTGGTTATAGGTACATTGAGCAACTGACTGAAATGCCTCAA
AATGTTCTTTACGATGCCATTGGGATATATCAACGGTGGTATATCCAGTGATTTTTTTCTCCATTTTAGC
TTCCTTAGCTCCTGAAAATCTCGATAACTCAAAAAATACGCCCGGTAGTGATCTTATTTCATTATGGTGA
AAGTTGGAACCTCTTACGTGCCCGATCAA
